Addgene plasmid #175121: pLV Lnpk-V5
Purpose: Lentiviral expression of mouse Lnpk-V5
Depositing lab: Larry Gerace. Depositing organization: Scripps California (The Scripps Research Institute).
Backbone
  Vector backbone: pLV-EF1a-IRES-Puro
  Backbone manufacturer: Tobias Meyer (Addgene plasmid # 85132)
  Vector type: Mammalian Expression, Lentiviral
Growth in bacteria
  Bacterial resistance: Ampicillin, 100 μg/mL
  Growth temperature: 30°C
  Growth strain: NEB Stable
  Copy number: High Copy
Gene/Insert
  Gene/Insert name: Lnpk (alt names: Kiaa1715; Lnp)
  Species: M. musculus (mouse)
  Entrez Gene: Lnpk (a.k.a. 2310011O18Rik, 4921514L11Rik, 9530051D01Rik, AI666268, Ln, Lnp, Lnpk1, Ul, lu, ulnaless)
  Tag / fusion protein: V5 (C terminal on insert)
  Cloning method: Gibson Cloning
Terms and licenses: Academic/Nonprofit Terms; Industry Terms: Not Available to Industry
How to cite: pLV Lnpk-V5 was a gift from Larry Gerace (Addgene plasmid # 175121 ; http://n2t.net/addgene:175121 ; RRID:Addgene_175121)
