[The description below was written by a language model from this plasmid's Addgene catalogue record and pLannotate feature annotations shown in this document.]
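Description:
pLV Lnpk-V5 is an HIV-1-derived lentiviral transfer plasmid for mammalian expression of mouse Lnpk (lunapark, also known as Kiaa1715 or Lnp) carrying a C-terminal V5 epitope tag. It is built on the pLV-EF1a-IRES-Puro backbone, with the insert introduced by Gibson cloning. In bacteria it is maintained through a high-copy ColE1/pUC-type origin and selected with ampicillin via the AmpR β-lactamase gene. A recombination-tolerant strain is recorded for propagation, which is common for plasmids with repeated LTR sequences.

The annotated 9.9 kb sequence shows two LTR elements, both labelled by the annotation tool as truncated LTRs and each preceded by nef-derived sequence. They flank the region that is packaged and integrated. Between them lie the Ψ packaging signal with a gag fragment, the Rev response element for Rev-dependent nuclear export of the genomic RNA, and the cPPT/CTS, which aids nuclear import of the reverse-transcribed genome. The internal expression cassette uses the human EF-1α core promoter with its intron A to drive a single bicistronic transcript. Lnpk-V5 is translated first, then an EMCV IRES initiates translation of puromycin N-acetyltransferase, so puromycin selection enriches for transduced cells that also express the tagged protein. A WPRE downstream enhances transcript stability and expression. The Lnpk annotation is flagged as a fragment match ending somewhat upstream of the V5 tag.

Lnpk is an ER membrane protein implicated in shaping ER morphology and stabilising three-way tubular junctions. The construct suits stable expression of the protein and its detection or pulldown through V5, although the record states only lentiviral expression as the purpose.
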