Features (pLannotate 1.2.2; 24 found; start..end, strand, type, name):
    377..634     +  LTR            5' LTR (truncated): truncated 5' long terminal repeat (LTR) from HIV-1
    681..806     +  misc_feature   HIV-1 Ψ: packaging signal of human immunodeficiency virus type 1
    790..1128    +  CDS            HIV-1 gag (fragment): gag protein from human immunodeficiency virus 1; gag
   1303..1536    +  misc_feature   RRE: The Rev response element (RRE) of HIV-1 allows for Rev-dependent mRNA export from the nucleus to the cytoplasm.
   1913..2013    +  CDS            Rev (fragment): human immunodeficiency virus 1 (HIV-1) Rev protein; rev; enhances nuclear export of unspliced and incompletely spliced viral mRNAs
   2028..2143    +  misc_feature   cPPT/CTS: central polypurine tract and central termination sequence of HIV-1 (lacking the first T)
   2221..2432    +  promoter       EF-1α core promoter: core promoter for human elongation factor EF-1α
   2433..3371    +  intron         EF-1α intron A: intron upstream of the start codon of human EF-1α
   3408..4445    +  CDS            Lnpk (fragment): LNP_MOUSE - Also known as Kiaa1715, Lnp, Uln. Experimental evidence at protein level: Swiss-Prot protein existence level 1. Endoplasmic reticulum (ER)-shaping membrane protein that plays a role in determining ER morphology. Involved in the stabilization of nascent three-way ER tubular junctions within the ER network. May also play a role as a curvature-stabilizing protein within three-way ER tubular junction network. May be involved in limb and central nervous system development (PubMed:12732147). From Mus musculus (Mouse).
   4563..4604    +  CDS            V5 tag: epitope tag from simian virus 5
   4729..5290    +  misc_feature   IRES: internal ribosome entry site (IRES) of the encephalomyocarditis virus (EMCV)
   5293..5892    +  CDS            PuroR: puromycin N-acetyltransferase; pac from Streptomyces alboniger; confers resistance to puromycin
   5916..6504    +  misc_feature   WPRE: woodchuck hepatitis virus posttranscriptional regulatory element
   6521..7039    +  CDS            nef (fragment): NEF_HV1BR - Experimental evidence at protein level: Swiss-Prot protein existence level 1. Extracellular Nef protein targets CD4(+) T-lymphocytes for apoptosis by interacting with CXCR4 surface receptors (PubMed:14990729). From Human immunodeficiency virus type 1 group M subtype B (isolate BRU/LAI) (HIV-1).
   7087..7344    +  LTR            5' LTR (truncated): truncated 5' long terminal repeat (LTR) from HIV-1
   7496..7512    -  protein_bind   lac operator: The lac repressor binds to the lac operator to inhibit transcription in E. coli. This inhibition can be relieved by adding lactose or isopropyl-β-D-thiogalactopyranoside (IPTG). lac repressor encoded by lacI
   7520..7550    -  promoter       lac promoter: promoter for the E. coli lac operon
   7565..7586    -  protein_bind   CAP binding site: CAP binding activates transcription in the presence of cAMP. E. coli catabolite activator protein
   7599..7691    -  CDS            lacI (fragment): lac repressor; lacI; The lac repressor binds to the lac operator to inhibit transcription in E. coli. This inhibition can be relieved by adding lactose or isopropyl-β-D-thiogalactopyranoside (IPTG).
   7874..8462    -  rep_origin     ori: high-copy-number ColE1/pMB1/pBR322/pUC origin of replication
   8633..9493    -  CDS            AmpR: β-lactamase; bla; confers resistance to ampicillin, carbenicillin, and related antibiotics
   9494..9598    -  promoter       AmpR promoter: bla
   9646..9780    +  polyA_signal   SV40 poly(A) signal: SV40 polyadenylation signal
   9947..329     +  CDS            nef (fragment) (across the origin): NEF_HV1BR - Experimental evidence at protein level: Swiss-Prot protein existence level 1. Extracellular Nef protein targets CD4(+) T-lymphocytes for apoptosis by interacting with CXCR4 surface receptors (PubMed:14990729). From Human immunodeficiency virus type 1 group M subtype B (isolate BRU/LAI) (HIV-1).
>Addgene plasmid #175121 | pLV Lnpk-V5 | addgene full sequence | sequence record 351819 | Addgene NGS Result
TGGAAGGGCTAATTCACTCCCAAAGAAGACAAGATATCCTTGATCTGTGGATCTACCACACACAAGGCTA
CTTCCCTGATTAGCAGAACTACACACCAGGGCCAGGGGTCAGATATCCACTGACCTTTGGATGGTGCTAC
AAGCTAGTACCAGTTGAGCCAGATAAGGTAGAAGAGGCCAATAAAGGAGAGAACACCAGCTTGTTACACC
CTGTGAGCCTGCATGGGATGGATGACCCGGAGAGAGAAGTGTTAGAGTGGAGGTTTGACAGCCGCCTAGC
ATTTCATCACGTGGCCCGAGAGCTGCATCCGGAGTACTTCAAGAACTGCTGATATCGAGCTTGCTACAAG
GGACTTTCCGCTGGGGACTTTCCAGGGAGGCGTGGCCTGGGCGGGACTGGGGAGTGGCGAGCCCTCAGAT
CCTGCATATAAGCAGCTGCTTTTTGCCTGTACTGGGTCTCTCTGGTTAGACCAGATCTGAGCCTGGGAGC
TCTCTGGCTAACTAGGGAACCCACTGCTTAAGCCTCAATAAAGCTTGCCTTGAGTGCTTCAAGTAGTGTG
TGCCCGTCTGTTGTGTGACTCTGGTAACTAGAGATCCCTCAGACCCTTTTAGTCAGTGTGGAAAATCTCT
AGCAGTGGCGCCCGAACAGGGACTTGAAAGCGAAAGGGAAACCAGAGGAGCTCTCTCGACGCAGGACTCG
GCTTGCTGAAGCGCGCACGGCAAGAGGCGAGGGGCGGCGACTGGTGAGTACGCCAAAAATTTTGACTAGC
GGAGGCTAGAAGGAGAGAGATGGGTGCGAGAGCGTCAGTATTAAGCGGGGGAGAATTAGATCGCGATGGG
AAAAAATTCGGTTAAGGCCAGGGGGAAAGAAAAAATATAAATTAAAACATATAGTATGGGCAAGCAGGGA
GCTAGAACGATTCGCAGTTAATCCTGGCCTGTTAGAAACATCAGAAGGCTGTAGACAAATACTGGGACAG
CTACAACCATCCCTTCAGACAGGATCAGAAGAACTTAGATCATTATATAATACAGTAGCAACCCTCTATT
GTGTGCATCAAAGGATAGAGATAAAAGACACCAAGGAAGCTTTAGACAAGATAGAGGAAGAGCAAAACAA
AAGTAAGACCACCGCACAGCAAGCGGCCGGCCGCTGATCTTCAGACCTGGAGGAGGAGATATGAGGGACA
ATTGGAGAAGTGAATTATATAAATATAAAGTAGTAAAAATTGAACCATTAGGAGTAGCACCCACCAAGGC
AAAGAGAAGAGTGGTGCAGAGAGAAAAAAGAGCAGTGGGAATAGGAGCTTTGTTCCTTGGGTTCTTGGGA
GCAGCAGGAAGCACTATGGGCGCAGCGTCAATGACGCTGACGGTACAGGCCAGACAATTATTGTCTGGTA
TAGTGCAGCAGCAGAACAATTTGCTGAGGGCTATTGAGGCGCAACAGCATCTGTTGCAACTCACAGTCTG
GGGCATCAAGCAGCTCCAGGCAAGAATCCTGGCTGTGGAAAGATACCTAAAGGATCAACAGCTCCTGGGG
ATTTGGGGTTGCTCTGGAAAACTCATTTGCACCACTGCTGTGCCTTGGAATGCTAGTTGGAGTAATAAAT
CTCTGGAACAGATTTGGAATCACACGACCTGGATGGAGTGGGACAGAGAAATTAACAATTACACAAGCTT
AATACACTCCTTAATTGAAGAATCGCAAAACCAGCAAGAAAAGAATGAACAAGAATTATTGGAATTAGAT
AAATGGGCAAGTTTGTGGAATTGGTTTAACATAACAAATTGGCTGTGGTATATAAAATTATTCATAATGA
TAGTAGGAGGCTTGGTAGGTTTAAGAATAGTTTTTGCTGTACTTTCTATAGTGAATAGAGTTAGGCAGGG
ATATTCACCATTATCGTTTCAGACCCACCTCCCAACCCCGAGGGGACCCGACAGGCCCGAAGGAATAGAA
GAAGAAGGTGGAGAGAGAGACAGAGACAGATCCATTCGATTAGTGAACGGATCTCGACGGTATCGCCTTT
AAAAGAAAAGGGGGGATTGGGGGGTACAGTGCAGGGGAAAGAATAGTAGACATAATAGCAACAGACATAC
AAACTAAAGAATTACAAAAACAAATTACAAAAATTCAAAATTTTCGGGTTTATTACAGGGACAGCAGAGA
TCCAGTTTATCGATGAGGCCCTTTCGTCTTCACTCGAGGTGCCCGTCAGTGGGCAGAGCGCACATCGCCC
ACAGTCCCCGAGAAGTTGGGGGGAGGGGTCGGCAATTGAACCGGTGCCTAGAGAAGGTGGCGCGGGGTAA
ACTGGGAAAGTGATGTCGTGTACTGGCTCCGCCTTTTTCCCGAGGGTGGGGGAGAACCGTATATAAGTGC
AGTAGTCGCCGTGAACGTTCTTTTTCGCAACGGGTTTGCCGCCAGAACACAGGTAAGTGCCGTGTGTGGT
TCCCGCGGGCCTGGCCTCTTTACGGGTTATGGCCCTTGCGTGCCTTGAATTACTTCCACCTGGCTGCAGT
ACGTGATTCTTGATCCCGAGCTTCGGGTTGGAAGTGGGTGGGAGAGTTCGAGGCCTTGCGCTTAAGGAGC
CCCTTCGCCTCGTGCTTGAGTTGAGGCCTGGCCTGGGCGCTGGGGCCGCCGCGTGCGAATCTGGTGGCAC
CTTCGCGCCTGTCTCGCTGCTTTCGATAAGTCTCTAGCCATTTAAAATTTTTGATGACCTGCTGCGACGC
TTTTTTTCTGGCAAGATAGTCTTGTAAATGCGGGCCAAGATCTGCACACTGGTATTTCGGTTTTTGGGGC
CGCGGGCGGCGACGGGGCCCGTGCGTCCCAGCGCACATGTTCGGCGAGGCGGGGCCTGCGAGCGCGGCCA
CCGAGAATCGGACGGGGGTAGTCTCAAGCTGGCCGGCCTGCTCTGGTGCCTGGCCTCGCGCCGCCGTGTA
TCGCCCCGCCCTGGGCGGCAAGGCTGGCCCGGTCGGCACCAGTTGCGTGAGCGGAAAGATGGCCGCTTCC
CGGCCCTGCTGCAGGGAGCTCAAAATGGAGGACGCGGCGCTCGGGAGAGCGGGCGGGTGAGTCACCCACA
CAAAGGAAAAGGGCCTTTCCGTCCTCAGCCGTCGCTTCATGTGACTCCACGGAGTACCGGGCGCCGTCCA
GGCACCTCGATTAGTTCTCGAGCTTTTGGAGTACGTCGTCTTTAGGTTGGGGGGAGGGGTTTTATGCGAT
GGAGTTTCCCCACACTGAGTGGGTGGAGACTGAAGTTAGGCCAGCTTGGCACTTGATGTAATTCTCCTTG
GAATTTGCCCTTTTTGAGTTTGGATCTTGGTTCATTCTCAAGCCTCAGACAGTGGTTCAAAGTTTTTTTC
TTCCATTTCAGGTGTCGTGAGGATCCGCCATCGGCCCGCCCGCCGCCATGGGTGGATTATTTTCTCGATG
GAGGGCAAAACCTTCAACAGTAGAAGTTCTAGAAAATATAGATAAGGAAATTCAAGCATTGGAAGAATTT
AGAGAAAAAAATCAGAGATTGCAAAAATTATGGGTTGGAAGATTAATTATCTATTCTTCAATTCTTTACC
TGTTTACCTGTTTAATTGTGTACTTGTGGTATCTTCCTGATGAGTTTACAGCAAGACTTGTCATGACACT
CCCATTTTTTGCTTTTCCTTTGATCATCTGGACATTAAGAACTGTACTTATTTTCTTCTTTTCCAAGAGA
ACAGAGAGAAATAATGAAGCATTGGATGATTTAAAATCCCAGAAGAAAAAGATACTTGAAGAAGTCATGG
AAAAAGAAACTTATAAGACAGCTAAGTTAATTCTTGAAAGGTTTGATCCAGACTCAAAGAAAGCAAAGGA
GTTTGAGCCGCCATCTGCTGGAGCAGCTGTAACTGCAAAGCCAGGACAAGAGATTCGTCAGCGAACTGCA
GCTCAAAGAAACCTTTCCCCAGCACCAGCAAGCTCTAGTCAGGGTCCTCCTCCACAAGGTCCAGTGTCTC
CTGGGCCAGCGAAGGACGCTTCAGCTCCTGGGGGACCGCCAGAAAGAACTGTTGCTCCAGCCTTGCCCAG
GCGCCTTGGATCCCCTGCTACTTCAGTTCCTGGAATGGGCCTTCACCCTCCAGGTCCACCTTTAGCAAGA
CCCATTCTCCCCCGAGAACGAGGTGCTCTGGATAGAATTGTTGAATACTTAGTTGGTGATGGTCCACAGA
ACAGGTACGCCCTCATATGTCAGCAGTGTTTTTCTCACAATGGCATGGCTTTGAAGGAAGAATTTGAATA
TATTGCTTTTCGATGTGCCTACTGTTTTTTCTTGAATCCTGCAAGAAAAACGAGACCTCAAGCTCCACGG
CTTCCAGAGTTTAGTTTTGAGAAGAGGCAGGCAGTGGAAGGCTCAAGCTCAACTGGTCCCACGCTACTAG
AAAGTGTGCCCTCAGCAGAAAGCCAGCTCATTGAAGGAGGAACAATACCTCAGATGTCTCATTTTCTATC
TGAAATCTCCGGAGTGAAGTCTAACTGGCTCAAAGTGAACCCCAGTAAGACTCTTGGTGGGCCGGGCGGG
GGTGGCGGGGGAGGTAAGCCTATCCCTAACCCTCTCCTCGGTCTCGATTCTACGTGAGTTTAAACTTCGA
AACGCGTGAATTCCTCGAGGGCGGCCGCTCTAGAGTCGACGGGCCGCGGTAACAATTGTTAACTAACTTA
AGCTAGCAACGGTTTCCCTCTAGCGGGATCAATTCCGCCCCCCCCCCCTAACGTTACTGGCCGAAGCCGC
TTGGAATAAGGCCGGTGTGCGTTTGTCTATATGTTATTTTCCACCATATTGCCGTCTTTTGGCAATGTGA
GGGCCCGGAAACCTGGCCCTGTCTTCTTGACGAGCATTCCTAGGGGTCTTTCCCCTCTCGCCAAAGGAAT
GCAAGGTCTGTTGAATGTCGTGAAGGAAGCAGTTCCTCTGGAAGCTTCTTGAAGACAAACAACGTCTGTA
GCGACCCTTTGCAGGCAGCGGAACCCCCCACCTGGCGACAGGTGCCTCTGCGGCCAAAAGCCACGTGTAT
AAGATACACCTGCAAAGGCGGCACAACCCCAGTGCCACGTTGTGAGTTGGATAGTTGTGGAAAGAGTCAA
ATGGCTCTCCTCAAGCGTATTCAACAAGGGGCTGAAGGATGCCCAGAAGGTACCCCATTGTATGGGATCT
GATCTGGGGCCTCGGTGCACATGCTTTACATGTGTTTAGTCGAGGTTAAAAAAACGTCTAGGCCCCCCGA
ACCACGGGGACGTGGTTTTCCTTTGAAAAACACGATAATACCATGACCGAGTACAAGCCCACGGTGCGCC
TCGCCACCCGCGACGACGTCCCCAGGGCCGTACGCACCCTCGCCGCCGCGTTCGCCGACTACCCCGCCAC
GCGCCACACCGTCGATCCGGACCGCCACATCGAGCGGGTCACCGAGCTGCAAGAACTCTTCCTCACGCGC
GTCGGGCTCGACATCGGCAAGGTGTGGGTCGCGGACGACGGCGCCGCGGTGGCGGTCTGGACCACGCCGG
AGAGCGTCGAAGCGGGGGCGGTGTTCGCCGAGATCGGCCCGCGCATGGCCGAGTTGAGCGGTTCCCGGCT
GGCCGCGCAGCAACAGATGGAAGGCCTCCTGGCGCCGCACCGGCCCAAGGAGCCCGCGTGGTTCCTGGCC
ACCGTCGGCGTCTCGCCCGACCACCAGGGCAAGGGTCTGGGCAGCGCCGTCGTGCTCCCCGGAGTGGAGG
CGGCCGAGCGCGCCGGGGTGCCCGCCTTCCTGGAGACCTCCGCGCCCCGCAACCTCCCCTTCTACGAGCG
GCTCGGCTTCACCGTCACCGCCGACGTCGAGGTGCCCGAAGGACCGCGCACCTGGTGCATGACCCGCAAG
CCCGGTGCCTGACCCGGGCGGGGCGCGTCTGGAACAATCAACCTCTGGATTACAAAATTTGTGAAAGATT
GACTGGTATTCTTAACTATGTTGCTCCTTTTACGCTATGTGGATACGCTGCTTTAATGCCTTTGTATCAT
GCTATTGCTTCCCGTATGGCTTTCATTTTCTCCTCCTTGTATAAATCCTGGTTGCTGTCTCTTTATGAGG
AGTTGTGGCCCGTTGTCAGGCAACGTGGCGTGGTGTGCACTGTGTTTGCTGACGCAACCCCCACTGGTTG
GGGCATTGCCACCACCTGTCAGCTCCTTTCCGGGACTTTCGCTTTCCCCCTCCCTATTGCCACGGCGGAA
CTCATCGCCGCCTGCCTTGCCCGCTGCTGGACAGGGGCTCGGCTGTTGGGCACTGACAATTCCGTGGTGT
TGTCGGGGAAGCTGACGTCCTTTCCATGGCTGCTCGCCTGTGTTGCCACCTGGATTCTGCGCGGGACGTC
CTTCTGCTACGTCCCTTCGGCCCTCAATCCAGCGGACCTTCCTTCCCGCGGCCTGCTGCCGGCTCTGCGG
CCTCTTCCGCGTCTTCGCCTTCGCCCTCAGACGAGTCGGATCTCCCTTTGGGCCGCCTCCCCGCCTGGAA
TTAATTCTGCAGTCGAGACCTAGAAAAACATGGAGCAATCACAAGTAGCAATACAGCAGCTACCAATGCT
GATTGTGCCTGGCTAGAAGCACAAGAGGAGGAGGAGGTGGGTTTTCCAGTCACACCTCAGGTACCTTTAA
GACCAATGACTTACAAGGCAGCTGTAGATCTTAGCCACTTTTTAAAAGAAAAGAGGGGACTGGAAGGGCT
AATTCACTCCCAACGAAGACAAGATATCCTTGATCTGTGGATCTACCACACACAAGGCTACTTCCCTGAT
TAGCAGAACTACACACCAGGGCCAGGGGTCAGATATCCACTGACCTTTGGATGGTGCTACAAGCTAGTAC
CAGTTGAGCCAGATAAGGTAGAAGAGGCCAATAAAGGAGAGAACACCAGCTTGTTACACCCTGTGAGCCT
GCATGGGATGGATGACCCGGAGAGAGAAGTGTTAGAGTGGAGGTTTGACAGCCGCCTAGCATTTCATCAC
GTGGCCCGAGAGCTGCATCCGGAGTACTTCAAGAACTGCTGATATCGAGCTTGCTACAAGGGACTTTCCG
CTGGGGACTTTCCAGGGAGGCGTGGCCTGGGCGGGACTGGGGAGTGGCGAGCCCTCAGATCCTGCATATA
AGCAGCTGCTTTTTGCCTGTACTGGGTCTCTCTGGTTAGACCAGATCTGAGCCTGGGAGCTCTCTGGCTA
ACTAGGGAACCCACTGCTTAAGCCTCAATAAAGCTTGCCTTGAGTGCTTCAAGTAGTGTGTGCCCGTCTG
TTGTGTGACTCTGGTAACTAGAGATCCCTCAGACCCTTTTAGTCAGTGTGGAAAATCTCTAGCAGTAGTA
GTTCATGTCATCTTATTATTCAGTATTTATAACTTGCAAAGAAATGAATATCAGAGAGTGAGAGGCCTTG
ACATTGCTAGCGTTTACCGTCGACCTCTAGCTAGAGCTTGGCGTAATCATGGTCATAGCTGTTTCCTGTG
TGAAATTGTTATCCGCTCACAATTCCACACAACATACGAGCCGGAAGCATAAAGTGTAAAGCCTGGGGTG
CCTAATGAGTGAGCTAACTCACATTAATTGCGTTGCGCTCACTGCCCGCTTTCCAGTCGGGAAACCTGTC
GTGCCAGCTGCATTAATGAATCGGCCAACGCGCGGGGAGAGGCGGTTTGCGTATTGGGCGCTCTTCCGCT
TCCTCGCTCACTGACTCGCTGCGCTCGGTCGTTCGGCTGCGGCGAGCGGTATCAGCTCACTCAAAGGCGG
TAATACGGTTATCCACAGAATCAGGGGATAACGCAGGAAAGAACATGTGAGCAAAAGGCCAGCAAAAGGC
CAGGAACCGTAAAAAGGCCGCGTTGCTGGCGTTTTTCCATAGGCTCCGCCCCCCTGACGAGCATCACAAA
AATCGACGCTCAAGTCAGAGGTGGCGAAACCCGACAGGACTATAAAGATACCAGGCGTTTCCCCCTGGAA
GCTCCCTCGTGCGCTCTCCTGTTCCGACCCTGCCGCTTACCGGATACCTGTCCGCCTTTCTCCCTTCGGG
AAGCGTGGCGCTTTCTCATAGCTCACGCTGTAGGTATCTCAGTTCGGTGTAGGTCGTTCGCTCCAAGCTG
GGCTGTGTGCACGAACCCCCCGTTCAGCCCGACCGCTGCGCCTTATCCGGTAACTATCGTCTTGAGTCCA
ACCCGGTAAGACACGACTTATCGCCACTGGCAGCAGCCACTGGTAACAGGATTAGCAGAGCGAGGTATGT
AGGCGGTGCTACAGAGTTCTTGAAGTGGTGGCCTAACTACGGCTACACTAGAAGAACAGTATTTGGTATC
TGCGCTCTGCTGAAGCCAGTTACCTTCGGAAAAAGAGTTGGTAGCTCTTGATCCGGCAAACAAACCACCG
CTGGTAGCGGTGGTTTTTTTGTTTGCAAGCAGCAGATTACGCGCAGAAAAAAAGGATCTCAAGAAGATCC
TTTGATCTTTTCTACGGGGTCTGACGCTCAGTGGAACGAAAACTCACGTTAAGGGATTTTGGTCATGAGA
TTATCAAAAAGGATCTTCACCTAGATCCTTTTAAATTAAAAATGAAGTTTTAAATCAATCTAAAGTATAT
ATGAGTAAACTTGGTCTGACAGTTACCAATGCTTAATCAGTGAGGCACCTATCTCAGCGATCTGTCTATT
TCGTTCATCCATAGTTGCCTGACTCCCCGTCGTGTAGATAACTACGATACGGGAGGGCTTACCATCTGGC
CCCAGTGCTGCAATGATACCGCGAGACCCACGCTCACCGGCTCCAGATTTATCAGCAATAAACCAGCCAG
CCGGAAGGGCCGAGCGCAGAAGTGGTCCTGCAACTTTATCCGCCTCCATCCAGTCTATTAATTGTTGCCG
GGAAGCTAGAGTAAGTAGTTCGCCAGTTAATAGTTTGCGCAACGTTGTTGCCATTGCTACAGGCATCGTG
GTGTCACGCTCGTCGTTTGGTATGGCTTCATTCAGCTCCGGTTCCCAACGATCAAGGCGAGTTACATGAT
CCCCCATGTTGTGCAAAAAAGCGGTTAGCTCCTTCGGTCCTCCGATCGTTGTCAGAAGTAAGTTGGCCGC
AGTGTTATCACTCATGGTTATGGCAGCACTGCATAATTCTCTTACTGTCATGCCATCCGTAAGATGCTTT
TCTGTGACTGGTGAGTACTCAACCAAGTCATTCTGAGAATAGTGTATGCGGCGACCGAGTTGCTCTTGCC
CGGCGTCAATACGGGATAATACCGCGCCACATAGCAGAACTTTAAAAGTGCTCATCATTGGAAAACGTTC
TTCGGGGCGAAAACTCTCAAGGATCTTACCGCTGTTGAGATCCAGTTCGATGTAACCCACTCGTGCACCC
AACTGATCTTCAGCATCTTTTACTTTCACCAGCGTTTCTGGGTGAGCAAAAACAGGAAGGCAAAATGCCG
CAAAAAAGGGAATAAGGGCGACACGGAAATGTTGAATACTCATACTCTTCCTTTTTCAATATTATTGAAG
CATTTATCAGGGTTATTGTCTCATGAGCGGATACATATTTGAATGTATTTAGAAAAATAAACAAATAGGG
GTTCCGCGCACATTTCCCCGAAAAGTGCCACCTGACGTCGACGGATCGGGAGATCAACTTGTTTATTGCA
GCTTATAATGGTTACAAATAAAGCAATAGCATCACAAATTTCACAAATAAAGCATTTTTTTCACTGCATT
CTAGTTGTGGTTTGTCCAAACTCATCAATGTATCTTATCATGTCTGGATCAACTGGATAACTCAAGCTAA
CCAAAATCATCCCAAACTTCCCACCCCATACCCTATTACCACTGCCAATTACCTGTGGTTTCATTTACTC
TAAACCTGTGATTCCTCTGAATTATTTTCATTTTAAAGAAATTGTATTTGTTAAATATGTACTACAAACT
TAGTAGT
